>Addgene plasmid #73617 | pNIA-CEN-FLAG-LINXa4-Bre1 | depositor full sequence | sequence record 145694 | pNIA-CEN-FLAG-LINXa4-Bre1 sequence 10699 bps
CTGGCACGACAGGTTTCCCGACTGGAAAGCGGGCAGTGAGCGCAACGCAATTAATGTGAGTTACCTCACT
CATTAGGCACCCCAGGCTTTACACTTTATGCTTCCGGCTCCTATGTTGTGTGGAATTGTGAGCGGATAAC
AATTTCACACAGGAAACAGCTATGACCATGATTACGCCAAGCGCGCAATTAACCCTCACTAAAGGGAACA
AAAGCTGGAGCTCTAAAACAAGAAGAGGGTTGACTACATCACGATGAGGGGGATCGAAGAAATGATGGTA
AATGAAATAGGAAATCAAGGAGCATGAAGGCAAAAGACAAATATAAGGGTCGAACGAAAAATAAAGTGAA
AAGTGTTGATATGATGTATTTGGCTTTGCGGCGCCGAAAAAACGAGTTTACGCAATTGCACAATCATGCT
GACTCTGTGGCGGACCCGCGCTCTTGCCGGCCCGGCGATAACGCTGGGCGTGAGGCTGTGCCCGGCGGAG
TTTTTTGCGCCTGCATTTTCCAAGGTTTACCCTGCGCTAAGGGGCGAGATTGGAGAAGCAATAAGAATGC
CGGTTGGGGTTGCGATGATGACGACCACGACAACTGGTGTCATTATTTAAGTTGCCGAAAGAACCTGAGT
GCATTTGCAACATGAGTATACTAGAAGAATGAGCCAAGACTTGCGAGACGCGAGTTTGCCGGTGGTGCGA
ACAATAGAGCGACCATGACCTTGAAGGTGAGACGCGCATAACCGCTAGAGTACTTTGAAGAGGAAACAGC
AATAGGGTTGCTACCAGTATAAATAGACAGGTACATACAACACTGGAAATGGTTGTCTGTTTGAGTACGC
TTTCAATTCATTTGGGTGTGCACTTTATTATGTTACAATATGGAAGGGAACTTTACACTTCTCCTATGCA
CATATATTAATTAAAGTCCAATGCTAGTAGAGAAGGGGGGTAACACCCCTCCGCGCTCTTTTCCGATTTT
TTTCTAAACCGTGGAATATTTCGGATATCCTTTTGTTGTTTCCGGGTGTACAATATGGACTTCCTCTTTT
CTGGCAACCAAACCCATACATCGGGATTCCTATAATACCTTCGTTGGTCTCCCTAACATGTAGGTGGCGG
AGGGGAGATATACAATAGAACAGATACCAGACAAGACATAATGGGCTAAACAAGACTACACCAATTACAC
TGCCTCATTGATGGTGGTACATAACGAACTAATACTGTAGCCCTAGACTTGATAGCCATCATCATATCGA
AGTTTCACTACCCTTTTTCCATTTGCCATCTATTGAAGTAATAATAGGCGCATGCAACTTCTTTTCTTTT
TTTTTCTTTTCTCTCTCCCCCGTTGTTGTCTCACCATATCCGCAATGACAAAAAAAATGATGGAAGACAC
TAAAGGAAAAAATTAACGACAAAGACAGCACCAACAGATGTCGTTGTTCCAGAGCTGATGAGGGGTATCT
TCGAACACACGAAACTTTTTCCTTCCTTCATTCACGCACACTACTCTCTAATGAGCAACGGTATACGGCC
TTCCTTCCAGTTACTTGAATTTGAAATAAAAAAAGTTTGCTGTCTTGCTATCAGTATAAATAGACCTGCA
ATTATTAATCTTTTGTTTCCTCGTCATTGTTCTCGTTCCCTTTCTTCCTTGTTTCTTTTTCTGCACAATA
TTTCAAGCTATACCAAGCATACAATCAACTCCAAGCTTGAATTAATTCCGGGCGGAATGAAAGCGTTAAC
GTCTGGCGGCCGCGATTACAAGGACGACGATGACAAGTCTAGAGCCGCCGCCAAGAGGGTGAAGCTGGAC
GGTTCTGGAAGTGGGTCCTTGGCTACTACACTTGAACGTATTGAGAAGAACTTTGTCATTACTGACCCAA
GATTGCCAGATAATCCCATTATATTCGCGTCCGATAGTTTCTTGCAGTTGACAGAATATAGCCGTGAAGA
AATTTTGGGAAGAAACTGCAGGTTTCTACAAGGTCCTGAAACTGATCGCGCGACAGTGAGAAAAATTAGA
GATGCCATAGATAACCAAACAGAGGTCACTGTTCAGCTGATTAATTATACAAAGAGTGGTAAAAAGTTCT
GGAACCTCTTTCACTTGCAGCCTATGCGAGATCAGAAGGGAGATGTCCAGTACTTTATTGGGGTTCAGTT
GGATGGAACTGAGCATGTCCGAGATGCTGCCGAGAGAGAGGGAGTCATGCTGATTAAGAAAACTGCAGAA
AATATTGATGAAGCGGCAAAAGAGCTGGCCGGGCTGGATCTGGGGTCTGGAAGTGGGTCGGGGTCCCGGG
GAACGGCCGAGCCTGCTACTGCCGCTATCGCACTAGAATTAAGCGATCCTAGTGAACCGCTTACTCAATC
TGATGTGATAGCGTTTCAAAAAGAAGCTTTGTTTAGATGTATAAATCGTCGAAGAGTCGACTTTGAAGCC
TTGCGAAAGCAATATGAACTTTCAAGAAGGGAGTGCATAGATGTTTCCCGCAAGTTGGCAAATATTATGG
CGCTGATAGTAACTTTAGCTAGGTTTATCGAAACATTCTGCACAGACGCCAACGAGAAGCAACTATGTAG
GGAAATAGCCCAAGGCGATGAGACGTTGATAGTTCAGCGCAGTGATTCTTTCATGAAGCTACTGACTAAA
TATGGGAAGCCAAACACGACAGATAGTAATACTAATAGTAATGCTTCGGATCATATTCAAGAATTAACAA
CGGAGTTAAAAAACTTGCGGAAAAGTAAAGAGGAGCTCTTTTATGAAAATTCGCAATTGACAGAGGAGAT
TTCTGCTTTGAAGGAATATTATACAAATATAATTCGCAAGTATGATAGAGATGAATCCTTTACTATAAAA
CGTGTTTTTAAGGAAGATAAGACTGATGCTGTAAAGGAATTACGGGAAGATGAAAAAGAATCTAATGAAA
ACAATATAAAATCTGGAAATAAAGACTCCTCTGCAATTAATGGTGAT
[258 nt withheld, positions 2988-3245]
AAGTCATATGACCATGAGTCCCTGTTAGCAAAAATTCAACATTTGACTGAACAAAACGCAGAATTATCTG
AGATCAATAGTTCCTTTTTATCAAAATTTCAAGTTTTAGCCAAAGAGAAAGAAATATATACGAAGAAGGT
CCGAGAAGAATTCCAGAAAAGTCTCGACTCCCTAGTAGAAATGAACAGTTCATTGGAAAAGGACGTTGTA
AGAATAAGAACGGCTCGTGATGATTTACTAAGCAAAATCGCCATTTTGGAAGCTGAAAAATCCAAGACTG
AAGTGTTGAGCGATTTACAACATGCAATTGATATTTTGAAGAAGCAATGGACAAAAATTGATCAAAGATC
AAACGATACAAAATCCTCGTCGACTCAAGATGCATTAATAAAGGAAATTCAAGACTTAGAGAAGGGTTTT
AGAGAGTTATCCGACTTAACTCATAAAAAGTACTCTGAGATTATTAATCACGAATCTGTTATATCCAAGC
TTACCGTAGAAAAAACTAAGGCTGATCAGAAATATTTTGCCGCGATGAGGTCCAAAGATTCAATTTTAAT
TGAAATCAAAACTCTTTCTAAAAGCCTCAGTAAATCAAATGAGCTTATTCTACAGTTAAAAGACTCTGAT
AGATTGCTACAGCAAAAAATAGGAAATTTACATAAACAACTGGATCTTTCTCAAAATAATGAACGCAGGT
TAATTGATTCCAGTAAAACAGAGACACTAAAAATAATTGATTTAAATAATACATCCACTAAACTGAAAAG
GTCATTAGAAAAGCTACAAGAAGAAAGTAACAAAAGCATTGCAGATATGACGCATCTAGAAACTAAATTA
AATGATACAGAAATAGAATTGAAGCACTTCAAGCAGAAGGCATCTCATCTAGAATCCAAGTGTGAAAAAC
TACATGATACATTGTTCCGTGGTAACAACAAAAATAAGGGCTCGAGCGATGAAGCACTCGTAGAAGAACT
AGCAAATTTCCGTACACTTGTTTATTGTTCCCTGTGTTCTAAAAATTGGAAAAACATGGCTATTAAAACC
TGTGGCCATGTCTTTTGTGAGAATTGCTGTAAGGAACGATTGGCAGCGAGAATGAGAAAATGCCCTACAT
GCAACAAAGCATTCAGTTCCAATGATTTATTGACAGTGCACTTGTAAGGATCCGTCGACCTCGAGTCATG
TAATTAGTTATGTCACGCTTACATTCACGCCCTCCCCCCACATCCGCTCTAACCGAAAAGGAAGGAGTTA
GACAACCTGAAGTCTAGGTCCCTATTTATTTTTTTATAGTTATGTTAGTATTAAGAACGTTATTTATATT
TCAAATTTTTCTTTTTTTTCTGTACAAACGCGTGTACGCATGTAACATTATACTGAAAACCTTGCTTGAG
AAGGTTTTGGGACGCTCGAAGGCTTTAATTTGCGGCCGGTACCCAATTCGCCCTATAGTGAGTCGTATTA
CGCGCGCTCACTGGCCGTCGTTTTACAACGTCGTGACTGGGAAAACCCTGGCGTTACCCAACTTAATCGC
CTTGCAGCACATCCCCCTTTCGCCAGCTGCATTAATGAATCGGCCAACGCGCGGGGAGAGGCGGTTTGCG
TATTGGGCGCTCTTCCGCTTCCTCGCTCACTGACTCGCTGCGCTCGGTCGTTCGGCTGCGGCGAGCGGTA
TCAGCTCACTCAAAGGCGGTAATACGGTTATCCACAGAATCAGGGGATAACGCAGGAAAGAACATGTGAG
CAAAAGGCCAGCAAAAGGCCAGGAACCGTAAAAAGGCCGCGTTGCTGGCGTTTTTCCATAGGCTCCGCCC
CCCTGACGAGCATCACAAAAATCGACGCTCAAGTCAGAGGTGGCGAAACCCGACAGGACTATAAAGATAC
CAGGCGTTTCCCCCTGGAAGCTCCCTCGTGCGCTCTCCTGTTCCGACCCTGCCGCTTACCGGATACCTGT
CCGCCTTTCTCCCTTCGGGAAGCGTGGCGCTTTCTCATAGCTCACGCTGTAGGTATCTCAGTTCGGTGTA
GGTCGTTCGCTCCAAGCTGGGCTGTGTGCACGAACCCCCCGTTCAGCCCGACCGCTGCGCCTTATCCGGT
AACTATCGTCTTGAGTCCAACCCGGTAAGACACGACTTATCGCCACTGGCAGCAGCCACTGGTAACAGGA
TTAGCAGAGCGAGGTATGTAGGCGGTGCTACAGAGTTCTTGAAGTGGTGGCCTAACTACGGCTACACTAG
AAGGACAGTATTTGGTATCTGCGCTCTGCTGAAGCCAGTTACCTTCGGAAAAAGAGTTGGTAGCTCTTGA
TCCGGCAAACAAACCACCGCTGGTAGCGGTGGTTTTTTTGTTTGCAAGCAGCAGATTACGCGCAGAAAAA
AAGGATCTCAAGAAGATCCTTTGATCTTTTCTACGGGGTCTGACGCTCAGTGGAACGAAAACTCACGTTA
AGGGATTTTGGTCATGAGATTATCAAAAAGGATCTTCACCTAGATCCTTTTAAATTAAAAATGAAGTTTT
AAATCAATCTAAAGTATATATGAGTAAACTTGGTCTGACAGTTACCAATGCTTAATCAGTGAGGCACCTA
TCTCAGCGATCTGTCTATTTCGTTCATCCATAGTTGCCTGACTCCCCGTCGTGTAGATAACTACGATACG
GGAGGGCTTACCATCTGGCCCCAGTGCTGCAATGATACCGCGAGACCCACGCTCACCGGCTCCAGATTTA
TCAGCAATAAACCAGCCAGCCGGAAGGGCCGAGCGCAGAAGTGGTCCTGCAACTTTATCCGCCTCCATCC
AGTCTATTAATTGTTGCCGGGAAGCTAGAGTAAGTAGTTCGCCAGTTAATAGTTTGCGCAACGTTGTTGC
CATTGCTACAGGCATCGTGGTGTCACGCTCGTCGTTTGGTATGGCTTCATTCAGCTCCGGTTCCCAACGA
TCAAGGCGAGTTACATGATCCCCCATGTTGTGCAAAAAAGCGGTTAGCTCCTTCGGTCCTCCGATCGTTG
TCAGAAGTAAGTTGGCCGCAGTGTTATCACTCATGGTTATGGCAGCACTGCATAATTCTCTTACTGTCAT
GCCATCCGTAAGATGCTTTTCTGTGACTGGTGAGTACTCAACCAAGTCATTCTGAGAATAGTGTATGCGG
CGACCGAGTTGCTCTTGCCCGGCGTCAATACGGGATAATACCGCGCCACATAGCAGAACTTTAAAAGTGC
TCATCATTGGAAAACGTTCTTCGGGGCGAAAACTCTCAAGGATCTTACCGCTGTTGAGATCCAGTTCGAT
GTAACCCACTCGTGCACCCAACTGATCTTCAGCATCTTTTACTTTCACCAGCGTTTCTGGGTGAGCAAAA
ACAGGAAGGCAAAATGCCGCAAAAAAGGGAATAAGGGCGACACGGAAATGTTGAATACTCATACTCTTCC
TTTTTCAATATTATTGAAGCATTTATCAGGGTTATTGTCTCATGAGCGGATACATATTTGAATGTATTTA
GAAAAATAAACAAATAGGGGTTCCGCGCACATTTCCCCGAAAAGTGCCACCTGACGTCTAAGAAACCATT
ATTATCATGACATTAACCTATAAAAATAGGCGTATCACGAGGCCCTTTCGTCTTCAAGAATTAACTGTGG
GAATACTCAGGTATCGTAAGATGCAAGAGTTCGAATCTCTTAGCAACCATTATTTTTTTCCTCAACATAA
CGAGAACACACAGGGGCGCTATCGCACAGAATCAAATTCGATGACTGGAAATTTTTTGTTAATTTCAGAG
GTCGCCTGACGCATATACCTTTTTCAACTGAAAAATTGGGAGAAAAAGGAAAGGTGAGAGGCCGGAACCG
GCTTTTCATATAGAATAGAGAAGCGTTCATGACTAAATGCTTGCATCACAATACTTGAAGTTGACAATAT
TATTTAAGGACCTATTGTTTTTTCCAATAGGTGGTTAGCAATCGTCTTACTTTCTAACTTTTCTTACCTT
TTACATTTCAGCAATATATATATATATTTCAAGGATATACCATTCTAATGTCTGCCCCTATGTCTGCCCC
TAAGAAGATCGTCGTTTTGCCAGGTGACCACGTTGGTCAAGAAATCACAGCCGAAGCCATTAAGGTTCTT
AAAGCTATTTCTGATGTTCGTTCCAATGTCAAGTTCGATTTCGAAAATCATTTAATTGGTGGTGCTGCTA
TCGATGCTACAGGTGTCCCACTTCCAGATGAGGCGCTGGAAGCCTCCAAGAAGGTTGATGCCGTTTTGTT
AGGTGCTGTGGGTGGTCCTAAATGGGGTACAGGTAGTGTTAGACCTGAACAAGGTTTACTAAAAATCCGT
AAAGAACTTCAATTGTACGCCAACTTAAGACCATGTAACTTTGCATCCGACTCTCTTTTAGACTTATCTC
CAATCAAGCCACAATTTGCTAAAGGTACTGACTTCGTTGTTGTCAGAGAATTAGTGGGAGGTATTTACTT
TGGTAAGAGAAAGGAAGACGATGGTGATGGTGTCGCTTGGGATAGTGAACAATACACCGTTCCAGAAGTG
CAAAGAATCACAAGAATGGCCGCTTTCATGGCCCTACAACATGAGCCACCATTGCCTATTTGGTCCTTGG
ATAAAGCTAATGTTTTGGCCTCTTCAAGATTATGGAGAAAAACTGTGGAGGAAACCATCAAGAACGAATT
TCCTACATTGAAGGTTCAACATCAATTGATTGATTCTGCCGCCATGATCCTAGTTAAGAACCCAACCCAC
CTAAATGGTATTATAATCACCAGCAACATGTTTGGTGATATCATCTCCGATGAAGCCTCCGTTATCCCAG
GTTCCTTGGGTTTGTTGCCATCTGCGTCCTTGGCCTCTTTGCCAGACAAGAACACCGCATTTGGTTTGTA
CGAACCATGCCACGGTTCTGCTCCAGATTTGCCAAAGAATAAGGTTGACCCTATCGCCACTATCTTGTCT
GCTGCAATGATGTTGAAATTGTCATTGAACTTGCCTGAAGAAGGTAAGGCCATTGAAGATGCAGTTAAAA
AGGTTTTGGATGCAGGTATCAGAACTGGTGATTTAGGTGGTTCCAACAGTACCACCGAAGTCGGTGATGC
TGTCGCCGAAGAAGTTAAGAAAATCCTTGCTTAAAAAGATTCTCTTTTTTTATGATATTTGTACATAAAC
TTTATAAATGAAATTCATAATAGAAACGACACGAAATTACAAAATGGAATATGTTCATAGGGTAGAATTA
ATTCTCATGTTTGACAGCTTATCATCGATCGTCCAACTGCATGGAGATGAGTCGTGGCAAGAATACCAAG
AGTTCCTCGGTTTGCCAGTTATTAAAAGACTCGTATTTCCAAAAGACTGCAACATACTACTCAGTGCAGC
TTCACAGAAACCTCATTCGTTTATTCCCTTGTTTGATTCAGAAGCAGGTGGGACAGGTGAACTTTTGGAT
TGGAACTCGATTTCTGACTGGGTTGGAAGGCAAGAGAGCCCCGAGAGCTTACATTTTATGTTAGCTGGTG
GACTGACGCCAGAAAATGTTGGTGATGCGCTTAGATTAAATGGCGTTATTGGTGTTGATGTAAGCGGAGG
TGTGGAGACAAATGGTGTAAAAGACTCTAACAAAATAGCAAATTTCGTCAAAAATGCTAAGAAATAGGTT
ATTACTGAGTAGTATTTATTTAAGTATTGTTTGTGCACTTGCCTGCAAGCCTTTTGAAAAGCAAGCATAA
AAGATCTAAACATAAAATCTGTAAAATAACAAGATGTAAAGATAATGCTAAATCATTTGGCTTTTTGATT
GATTGTACAGGAAAATATACATCGCAGGGGGTTGACTTTTACCATTTCACCGCAATGGAATCAAACTTGT
TGAAGAGAATGTTCACAGGCGCATACGCTACAATGACCCGATTCTTGCTAGCCTTTTCTCGGTCTTGCAA
ACAACCGCCGGCAGCTTAGTATATAAATACACATGTACATACCTCTCTCCGTATCCTCGTAATCATTTTC
TTGTATTTATCGTCTTTTCGCTGTAAAAACTTTATCACACTTATCTCAAATACACTTATTAACCGCTTTT
ACTATTATCTTCTACGCTGACAGTAATATCAAACAGTGACACATATTAAACACAGTGGTTTCTTTGCATA
AACACCATCAGCCTCAAGTCGTCAAGTAAAGATTTCGTGTTCATGCAGATAGATAACAATCTATATGTTG
ATAATTAGCGTTGCCTCATCAATGCGAGATCCGTTTAACCGGACCCTAGTGCACTTACCCCACGTTCGGT
CCACTGTGTGCCGAACATGCTCCTTCACTATTTTAACATGTGGAATTAATTCTCATGTTTGACAGCTTAT
CATCGAACTCTAAGAGGTGATACTTATTTACTGTAAAACTGTGACGATAAAACCGGAAGGAAGAATAAGA
AAACTCGAACTGATCTATAATGCCTATTTTCTGTAAAGAGTTTAAGCTATGAAAGCCTCGGCATTTTGGC
CGCTCCTAGGTAGTGCTTTTTTTCCAAGGACAAAACAGTTTCTTTTTCTTGAGCAGGTTTTATGTTTCGG
TAATCATAAACAATAAATAAATTATTTCATTTATGTTTAAAAATAAAAAATAAAAAAGTATTTTAAATTT
TTAAAAAAGTTGATTATAAGCATGTGACCTTTTGCAAGCAATTAAATTTTGCAATTTGTGATTTTAGGCA
AAAGTTACAATTTCTGGCTCGTGTAATATATGTATGCTAAAGTGAACTTTTACAAAGTCGATATGGACTT
AGTCAAAAGAAATTTTCTTAAAAATATATAGCACTAGCCAATTTAGCACTTCTTTATGAGATATATTATA
GACTTTATTAAGCCAGATTTGTGTATTATATGTATTTACCCGGCGAATCATGGACATACATTCTGAAATA
GGTAATATTCTCTATGGTGAGACAGCATAGATAACCTAGGATACAAGTTAAAAGCTAGTACTGTTTTGCA
GTAATTTTTTTCTTTTTTATAAGAATGTTACCACCTAAATAAGTTATAAAGTCAATAGTTAAGTTTGATA
TTTGATTGTAAAATACCGTAATATATTTGCATGATCAAAAGGCTCAATGTTGACTAGCCAGCATGTCAAC
CACTATATTGATCACCGATATATGGACTTCCACACCAACTAGTAATATGACAATAAATTCAAGATATTCT
TCATGAGAATGGCCCAGCGATATATGCGGTGTGAAATACCGCACAGATGCGTAAGGAGAAAATACCGCAT
CAGGCGCCATTCGCCATTCAGGCTGCGCAACTGTTGGGAAGGGCGATCGGTGCGGGCCTCTTCGCTATTA
CGCCAGGGATACAAGTTAAAAGCTAGTACTGTTTTGCAGTAATTTTTTTCTTTTTTATAAGAATGTTACC
ACCTAAATAAGTTATAAAGTCAATAGTTAAGTTT
Features (pLannotate 1.2.2; 24 found; start..end, strand, type, name):
      1..39      +  CDS            lacI (fragment): lac repressor; lacI; The lac repressor binds to the lac operator to inhibit transcription in E. coli. This inhibition can be relieved by adding lactose or isopropyl-β-D-thiogalactopyranoside (IPTG).
     52..73      +  protein_bind   CAP binding site: CAP binding activates transcription in the presence of cAMP. E. coli catabolite activator protein
     88..118     +  promoter       lac promoter: promoter for the E. coli lac operon
    122..144     +  protein_bind   lac operator (fragment): The lac repressor binds to the lac operator to inhibit transcription in E. coli. This inhibition can be relieved by adding lactose or isopropyl-β-D-thiogalactopyranoside (IPTG). lac repressor encoded by lacI
    187..205     +  promoter       T3 promoter: promoter for bacteriophage T3 RNA polymerase
    304..642     +  CDS            YO085_YEAST: Protein predicted: Swiss-Prot protein existence level 4. From Saccharomyces cerevisiae (strain ATCC 204508 / S288c) (Baker's yeast).
   1007..1710    +  promoter       ADH1 promoter: S. cerevisiae ADH1; promoter for alcohol dehydrogenase 1
   1764..1787    +  CDS            FLAG: FLAG® epitope tag, followed by an enterokinase cleavage site
   1860..2177    +  CDS            miniSOG: miniSOG is a basic (constitutively fluorescent) cyan fluorescent protein published in 2011, derived from Arabidopsis thaliana. It requires the cofactor flavin for fluorescence.
   2313..4409    +  CDS            BRE1 (sequence partly withheld): BRE1_YEAST - Experimental evidence at protein level: Swiss-Prot protein existence level 1. E3 ubiquitin-protein ligase that mediates monoubiquitination of histone H2B to form H2BK123ub1 in association with the E2 enzyme RAD6/UBC2. H2BK123ub1 gives a specific tag for epigenetic transcriptional activation, elongation by RNA polymerase II, telomeric silencing, and is also a prerequisite for H3K4me and H3K79me formation. It thereby plays a central role in histone code and gene regulation. Also modulates the formation of double-strand breaks during meiosis. From Saccharomyces cerevisiae (strain ATC
   4431..4678    +  terminator     CYC1 terminator: S. cerevisiae CYC1; transcription terminator for CYC1
   4697..4715    -  promoter       T7 promoter: promoter for bacteriophage T7 RNA polymerase
   4723..4814    +  CDS            lacZα (fragment): LacZα fragment of β-galactosidase; lacZ fragment
   4807..4865    -  CDS            lacI (fragment): lac repressor; lacI; The lac repressor binds to the lac operator to inhibit transcription in E. coli. This inhibition can be relieved by adding lactose or isopropyl-β-D-thiogalactopyranoside (IPTG).
   5048..5636    -  rep_origin     ori: high-copy-number ColE1/pMB1/pBR322/pUC origin of replication
   5807..6667    -  CDS            AmpR: β-lactamase; bla; confers resistance to ampicillin, carbenicillin, and related antibiotics
   6668..6772    -  promoter       AmpR promoter: bla
   6878..7282    +  promoter       LEU2 promoter: S. cerevisiae LEU2
   7295..8389    +  CDS            LEU2: 3-isopropylmalate dehydrogenase, required for leucine biosynthesis; S. cerevisiae LEU2; yeast auxotrophic marker
   8506..8524    +  promoter       tet promoter (fragment): E. coli promoter for tetracycline efflux protein gene
   8751..9913    +  misc_feature   CEN/ARS: S. cerevisiae CEN4 centromere fused to the autonomously replicating sequence ARS1/ARS416
  10362..10472   -  CDS            RMD1 (fragment): RMD1_YEAST - Experimental evidence at protein level: Swiss-Prot protein existence level 1. Required for sporulation where it is believed to have a role in meiotic nuclear division. From Saccharomyces cerevisiae (strain ATCC 204508 / S288c) (Baker's yeast).
  10477..10529   +  misc_feature   bom (fragment): basis of mobility region from pBR322
  10535..10601   -  CDS            lacZα (fragment): LacZα fragment of β-galactosidase; lacZ fragment
