[The description below was written by a language model from this plasmid's Addgene catalogue record and pLannotate feature annotations shown in this document.]
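Description:
pNIA-CEN-FLAG-LINXa4-Bre1 is a roughly 10.7 kb yeast expression and E. coli shuttle plasmid built on the pNIA-CEN backbone. It places the histone-modifying E3 ubiquitin ligase Bre1 under optical control in Saccharomyces cerevisiae. In bacteria it replicates from a high-copy ColE1/pUC-type origin and is selected with ampicillin through the β-lactamase gene. In yeast a CEN4/ARS1 element maintains it as a stable, low-copy centromeric episome, and the LEU2 gene with its own promoter allows selection in leucine auxotrophs. Fragments of lac, lacZα, bom and neighbouring yeast genomic sequence, together with flanking T3 and T7 promoters, are leftovers of the backbone's cloning history.

The expression cassette runs from the yeast ADH1 promoter to the CYC1 terminator and encodes an N-terminal FLAG epitope, the LINXa4 module, and Bre1. LINXa is a light-inducible nuclear export switch, and the record lists Avena sativa among the insert's source species. The automated annotation labels this region "miniSOG", which most likely reflects homology between flavin-binding LOV domains rather than the presence of that reporter. The Bre1 portion carries K8A, K9A and K11A substitutions. The insert name (Bre1dNLS) indicates that these disable the native nuclear localisation signal, so that localisation would depend on the LINX module. Bre1 works with Rad6 to monoubiquitinate histone H2B, a mark needed for downstream H3K4 and H3K79 methylation. The associated publication title indicates that light-driven nuclear export was used to study the rapid dynamics of epigenetic modifications. The FLAG tag allows detection of the fusion protein.
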