Addgene plasmid #73617: pNIA-CEN-FLAG-LINXa4-Bre1
Purpose: Control of the E3 ligase Bre1 with LINXa in yeast.
Depositing lab: Brian Kuhlman. Depositing organization: University of North Carolina at Chapel Hill. Publication: Light-induced nuclear export reveals rapid dynamics of epigenetic modifications. Yumerefendi H, Lerner AM, Zimmerman SP, Hahn K, Bear JE, Strahl BD, Kuhlman B. Nat Chem Biol. 2016 Jun;12(6):399-401. doi: 10.1038/nchembio.2068. Epub 2016 Apr 18. PubMed 27089030.
Backbone
  Vector backbone: pNIA-CEN
  Backbone size w/o insert (bp): 8084
  Total vector size (bp): 10700
  Vector type: Yeast Expression, Synthetic Biology
  Selectable markers: LEU2
Growth in bacteria
  Bacterial resistance: Ampicillin, 100 μg/mL
  Growth temperature: 37°C
  Growth strain: DH5alpha
  Copy number: High Copy
Gene/Insert
  Gene/Insert name: LINXa4-Bre1dNLS
  Species: S. cerevisiae (budding yeast), Synthetic; Avena Sativa
  Insert size (bp): 2616
  Mutation: Bre1 point mutations K8A, K9A and K11A
  Promoter: ADH1
  Tag / fusion protein: FLAG (N terminal on insert)
  Cloning method: Restriction Enzyme; 5′ cloning site XbaI (not destroyed); 3′ cloning site BamHI (unknown if destroyed)
  Sequencing primers: 5′ GTCATTGTTCTCGTTCCCTTTCTTCCTTG; 3′ GGGACCTAGACTTCAGGTTGTCTAACTCC
Terms and licenses: Academic/Nonprofit Terms; Industry Terms: Not Available to Industry
How to cite: pNIA-CEN-FLAG-LINXa4-Bre1 was a gift from Brian Kuhlman (Addgene plasmid # 73617 ; http://n2t.net/addgene:73617 ; RRID:Addgene_73617)
