>Addgene plasmid #73617 | pNIA-CEN-FLAG-LINXa4-Bre1 | addgene partial sequence | sequence record 145689 | yADH1-F 5'-ATACGGCCTTCCTTCCAGTT-3'
GTTTGCTGTCTTGCTATCAGTATAAATAGACCTGCAATTATTAATCTTTTGTTTCCTCGTCATTGTTCTC
GTTCCCTTTCTTCCTTGTTTCTTTTTCTGCACAATATTTCAAGCTATACCAAGCATACAATCAACTCCAA
GCTTGAATTAATTCCGGGCGGAATGAAAGCGTTAACGTCTGGCGGCCGCGATTACAAGGACGACGATGAC
AAGTCTAGAGCCGCCGCCAAGAGGGTGAAGCTGGACGGTTCTGGAAGTGGGTCCTTGGCTACTACACTTG
AACGTATTGAGAAGAACTTTGTCATTACTGACCCAAGATTGCCAGATAATCCCATTATATTCGCGTCCGA
TAGTTTCTTGCAGTTGACAGAATATAGCCGTGAAGAAATTTTGGGAAGAAACTGCAGGTTTCTACAAGGT
CCTGAAACTGATCGCGCGACAGTGAGAAAAATTAGAGATGCCATAGATAACCAAACAGAGGTCACTGTTC
AGCTGATTAATTATACAAAGAGTGGTAAAAAGTTCTGGAACCTCTTTCACTTGCAGCCTATGCGAGATCA
GAAGGGAGATGTCCAGTACTTTATTGGGGTTCAGTTGGATGGAACTGAGCATGTCCGAGATGCTGCCGAG
AGAGAGGGAGTCATGCTGATTAAGAAAACTGCAGAAAATATTGATGAAGCGGCAAAAGAGCTGGCCGGGC
TGGATCTGGGGTCTGGAAGTGGGTCGGGGTCCCGGGGAACGGCCGAGCCTGCTACTGCCGCTATCGCACT
AGAATTAAGCGATCCTAGTGAACCGCTTACTCAATCTGATGTGATAGCGTTTCAAAAAGAAGCTTTGTTT
