>Addgene plasmid #73617 | pNIA-CEN-FLAG-LINXa4-Bre1 | addgene partial sequence | sequence record 145693 | CYC1 5'-GCGTGAATGTAAGCGTGAC-3'
GGATCCTTACAAGTGCACTGTCAATAAATCATTGGAACTGAATGCTTTGTTGCATGTAGGGCATTTTCTC
ATTCTCGCTGCCAATCGTTCCTTACAGCAATTCTCACAAAAGACATGGCCACAGGTTTTAATAGCCATGT
TTTTCCAATTTTTAGAACACAGGGAACAATAAACAAGTGTACGGAAATTTGCTAGTTCTTCTACGAGTGC
TTCATCGCTCGAGCCCTTATTTTTGTTGTTACCACGGAACAATGTATCATGTAGTTTTTCACACTTGGAT
TCTAGATGAGATGCCTTCTGCTTGAAGTGCTTCAATTCTATTTCTGTATCATTTAATTTAGTTTCTAGAT
GCGTCATATCTGCAATGCTTTTGTTACTTTCTTCTTGTAGCTTTTCTAATGACCTTTTCAGTTTAGTGGA
TGTATTATTTAAATCAATTATTTTTAGTGTCTCTGTTTTACTGGAATCAATTAACCTGCGTTCATTATTT
TGAGAAAGATCCAGTTGTTTATGTAAATTTCCTATTTTTTGCTGTAGCAATCTATCAGAGTCTTTTAACT
GTAGAATAAGCTCATTTGATTTACTGAGGCTTTTAGAAAGAGTTTTGATTTCAATTAAAATTGAATCTTT
GGACCTCATCGCGGCAAAATATTTCTGATCAGCCTTAGTTTTTTCTACGGTAAGCTTGGATATAACAGAT
TCGTGATTAATAATCTCAGAGTACTTTTTATGAGTTAAGTCGGATAACTCTCTAAAACCCTTCTCTAAGT
CTTGAATTTCCTTTATTAATGCATCTTGAGTCGACGAGGATTTTGTATCGTTTGATCTTTGATCAATTTT
TGTCCATTGCTTCTTCAAAATATCAATTGCATGTTGTAAATCGCTCAAC
